Addgene plasmid #1841: GST-SmB
Depositing lab: Philip Leder. Depositing organization: Harvard Medical School. Publication: WW domain-mediated interactions reveal a spliceosome-associated protein that binds a third class of proline-rich motif: the proline glycine and methionine-rich motif. Bedford MT, Reed R, Leder P. Proc Natl Acad Sci U S A 1998 Sep 1;95(18):10602-7. 10.1073/pnas.95.18.10602 PubMed 9724750.
Backbone
  Vector backbone: pGEX-2TK
  Backbone manufacturer: Amersham
  Backbone size w/o insert (bp): 4969
  Vector type: Bacterial Expression
Growth in bacteria
  Bacterial resistance: Ampicillin, 100 μg/mL
  Growth temperature: 37°C
  Growth strain: DH5alpha
  Copy number: High Copy
Gene/Insert
  Gene/Insert name: SmB (alt names: splicing factor; snRNP protein; SNRPB)
  Species: H. sapiens (human)
  Insert size (bp): 250
  Entrez Gene: SNRPB (a.k.a. CCMS, COD, SNRPB1, Sm-B/B', SmB/B', SmB/SmB', snRNP-B)
  Tag / fusion protein: GST (N terminal on backbone)
  Cloning method: Restriction Enzyme; 5′ cloning site BamHI (not destroyed); 3′ cloning site EcoRI (not destroyed)
  Sequencing primers: 5′ pGEX 5'
Terms and licenses: Academic/Nonprofit Terms; Industry Terms: Not Available to Industry
Depositor comments: (Leder #C-1091)
How to cite: GST-SmB was a gift from Philip Leder (Addgene plasmid # 1841 ; http://n2t.net/addgene:1841 ; RRID:Addgene_1841)
