[The description below was written by a language model from this plasmid's Addgene catalogue record.]
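Description:
GST-SmB is a bacterial expression plasmid built on the pGEX-2TK backbone (about 5 kb without insert), designed to produce a fragment of the human spliceosomal snRNP protein SmB (gene SNRPB) as a fusion to glutathione S-transferase in E. coli. It is maintained as a high-copy plasmid under ampicillin selection. No feature table accompanies the record, so the promoter and origin are not explicitly listed. pGEX-series vectors generally drive the GST fusion from an IPTG-inducible tac promoter with a plasmid-borne lacI repressor, and the 2TK variant is known for carrying a thrombin cleavage site and a protein kinase A recognition site between GST and the cloning sites, the latter allowing in vitro radiolabelling of the purified fusion.

The insert is about 250 bp, cloned between BamHI and EcoRI sites that both remain intact, placing it downstream of the backbone-encoded N-terminal GST tag. At this size it can encode only a portion of SmB rather than the full-length protein, but the record does not state which residues are included. The associated publication concerns WW domain-mediated interactions with spliceosome-associated proteins and a class of proline-, glycine- and methionine-rich binding motifs. This suggests the fragment was used as a purified, glutathione-affinity-captured bait or labelled probe in protein–protein binding assays. Typical applications would be recombinant expression, affinity purification on glutathione resin, and pull-down or overlay experiments that examine SmB interactions with WW domain proteins.
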