>Addgene plasmid #1841 | GST-SmB | addgene partial sequence | sequence record 17039 | 1841 with pGEX-5'
AATCGGATCTGGTTCCGCGTGGATCTCGTCGTGCATCTGTTGGATCCCCCCCTGGAAGAGGGACTCCAAT
GGGCATGCCCCCTCCGGGAATGCGGCCTCCTCCCCCTGGGATGCGAGGCCTTCTTTGACCCTTGGCCACA
GAGTATGGAAGTAGCTCCGCAGAGGCGTGGGCTCGATTCCTCAGGGCCACGTTACCACAGACCTGTTTGT
TTCTTATGCTGTTGTTCGTGGAGTCTCATGGGATTGTCTGGTTTCCCTTACAGGGCCCCCTCCCCCGGGA
ATGCGCCCACCAAGGCCCTAGGAATTCATCGTGACTGACTGACGATCTGCCTCGCGCGTTTCGGTGATGA
CGGTGAAAACCTCTGACACATGCAGCTCCCGGAGACGGTCACAGCTTGTCTGTAAGCGGATGCCGGGAGC
AGACAAGCCCGTCAGGGCGCGTCAGCGGGTGTTGGCGGGTGTCGGGGCGCAGCCATGACCCAGTCACGTA
GCGATAGCGGAGTGTATAATTCTTGAAGACGAAAGGGCCTCGTGATACGCCTATTTTTATAGGTTAATGT
CATGATAATAATGGTTTCTTAGACGTCAGGTGGCACTTTTCGGGGAAATGTGCGCGGAACCCCTATTTGT
TTATTTTTCTAAATACATTCAAATATGTATCCGCTCATG
